Addgene plasmid #168925: pEntry_HCoV-NL63-Membrane
Purpose: Gateway-compatible Entry vector
Depositing lab: Pascal Falter-Braun. Depositing organization: Helmholtz Munich. Publication: A resource of human coronavirus protein-coding sequences in a flexible, multipurpose Gateway Entry clone collection. Weller B, Lin CW, Pogoutse O, Sauer M, Marin-de la Rosa N, Strobel A, Young V, Knapp JJ, Rayhan A, Falter C, Kim DK, Roth FP, Falter-Braun P. G3 (Bethesda). 2023 Jul 5;13(7):jkad105. doi: 10.1093/g3journal/jkad105. PubMed 37267226.
Backbone
  Vector backbone: pENTR223.1*SfiI
  Backbone size w/o insert (bp): 2800
  Vector type: Gateway-compatible Entry vector
Growth in bacteria
  Bacterial resistance: Spectinomycin, 50 μg/mL
  Growth temperature: 37°C
  Growth strain: DH5alpha
  Copy number: High Copy
Gene/Insert
  Gene/Insert name: HCoV-NL63-Membrane (alt name: Membrane (M))
  Species: Other
  Insert size (bp): 681
  Entrez Gene: HCNV63gp5 (a.k.a. HCNV63gp5)
  Cloning method: Restriction Enzyme; 5′ cloning site SfiI (unknown if destroyed); 3′ cloning site SfiI (unknown if destroyed)
  Sequencing primers: 5′ M13 uni (-21); 3′ M13 rev (-29)
Resource information
  A portion of this plasmid was derived from a plasmid made by: Synthesized by Twist Bioscience
Terms and licenses: Academic/Nonprofit Terms; Industry Terms: Not Available to Industry
Depositor comments: 5'-linker: SfiI-BamHI-ATG-BamHI (GGCCGTCAaggccaggatccatgggatcc), 3'-linker: PacI-TAA-AsiSI-SfiI (cttaatTAAgacgcgatcgcggcctcatGGGCC).
How to cite: pEntry_HCoV-NL63-Membrane was a gift from Pascal Falter-Braun (Addgene plasmid # 168925 ; http://n2t.net/addgene:168925 ; RRID:Addgene_168925)
