[The description below was written by a language model from this plasmid's Addgene catalogue record and pLannotate feature annotations shown in this document.]
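Description:
pEntry_HCoV-NL63-Membrane is a Gateway-compatible Entry clone built on the pENTR223.1 backbone (SfiI-adapted version), carrying the coding sequence for the Membrane (M) protein of human coronavirus NL63. The plasmid is about 3.5 kb and is propagated in E. coli from a high-copy ColE1/pUC-type origin. Selection is by spectinomycin through the aadA aminoglycoside adenylyltransferase gene (SmR), which sits downstream of a class 1 integron Pc promoter fragment and a short remnant of a gentamicin resistance gene. Small lacI and lacZα fragments are backbone remnants with no stated function.

The 681 bp synthesized insert was cloned between SfiI sites and lies between attL1 and attL2, so an LR Clonase reaction can move it into any attR-containing Destination vector for expression in the host and tag configuration of choice. The depositor describes a 5′ linker containing a start codon flanked by BamHI sites, and a 3′ linker containing a stop codon flanked by PacI and AsiSI sites. This layout suggests that the start or stop codon can be removed by restriction digestion to allow N- or C-terminal fusions, although the record does not spell this out. rrnB T1 and T2 terminators upstream of attL1 insulate the cassette from read-through transcription. A T7 promoter lies just outside attL2, oriented toward the insert on the opposite strand, and the Entry vector has no dedicated expression promoter for the ORF.

The automated annotation labels the insert as a fragment of the TGEV M protein. This reflects homology to a related coronavirus in the reference database rather than the actual source, which is HCoV-NL63. The depositor and sequencing-verified records show the same features in the same order. The clone belongs to a collection of human coronavirus ORFs intended as a flexible multipurpose resource.
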