Features (pLannotate 1.2.2; 12 found; start..end, strand, type, name):
    717..809     +  CDS            lacI (fragment): lac repressor; lacI; The lac repressor binds to the lac operator to inhibit transcription in E. coli. This inhibition can be relieved by adding lactose or isopropyl-β-D-thiogalactopyranoside (IPTG).
    864..891     -  terminator     rrnB T2 terminator: transcription terminator T2 from the E. coli rrnB gene
   1023..1066    +  terminator     rrnB T1 terminator: Escherichia coli rrnB; transcription terminator T1 from the E. coli rrnB gene
   1113..1149    -  CDS            lacZα (fragment): LacZα fragment of β-galactosidase; lacZ fragment
   1165..1261    +  protein_bind   attL1: mutant version of attL; recombination site for the Gateway® LR reaction LR Clonase™
   1330..1968    +  CDS            M (fragment): VME1_CVPPU - Experimental evidence at protein level: Swiss-Prot protein existence level 1. Component of the viral envelope that plays a central role in virus morphogenesis and assembly via its interactions with other viral proteins. From Porcine transmissible gastroenteritis coronavirus (strain Purdue) (TGEV).
   2000..2098    -  protein_bind   attL2: mutant version of attL; recombination site for the Gateway® LR reaction LR Clonase™
   2116..2134    -  promoter       T7 promoter: promoter for bacteriophage T7 RNA polymerase
   2324..2347    +  promoter       Pc promoter (fragment): intI1 (promoter lies within the coding sequence); class 1 integron promoter
   2523..2579    +  CDS            GmR (fragment): gentamycin acetyltransferase; aacC1; confers resistance to gentamycin
   2586..3377    +  CDS            SmR: aminoglycoside adenylyltransferase (Murphy, 1985); aadA; confers resistance to spectinomycin and streptomycin
   3470..534     +  rep_origin     ori (across the origin): high-copy-number ColE1/pMB1/pBR322/pUC origin of replication
>Addgene plasmid #168925 | pEntry_HCoV-NL63-Membrane | depositor full sequence | sequence record 327413 | Full Sequence
CTACCAGCGGTGGTTTGTTTGCCGGATCAAGAGCTACCAACTCTTTTTCCGAAGGTAACTGGCTTCAGCA
GAGCGCAGATACCAAATACTGTCCTTCTAGTGTAGCCGTAGTTAGGCCACCACTTCAAGAACTCTGTAGC
ACCGCCTACATACCTCGCTCTGCTAATCCTGTTACCAGTGGCTGCTGCCAGTGGCGATAAGTCGTGTCTT
ACCGGGTTGGACTCAAGACGATAGTTACCGGATAAGGCGCAGCGGTCGGGCTGAACGGGGGGTTCGTGCA
CACAGCCCAGCTTGGAGCGAACGACCTACACCGAACTGAGATACCTACAGCGTGAGCATTGAGAAAGCGC
CACGCTTCCCGAAGGGAGAAAGGCGGACAGGTATCCGGTAAGCGGCAGGGTCGGAACAGGAGAGCGCACG
AGGGAGCTTCCAGGGGGAAACGCCTGGTATCTTTATAGTCCTGTCGGGTTTCGCCACCTCTGACTTGAGC
GTCGATTTTTGTGATGCTCGTCAGGGGGGCGGAGCCTATGGAAAAACGCCAGCAACGCGGCCTTTTTACG
GTTCCTGGCCTTTTGCTGGCCTTTTGCTCACATGTTCTTTCCTGCGTTATCCCCTGATTCTGTGGATAAC
CGTATTACCGCCTTTGAGTGAGCTGATACCGCTCGCCGCAGCCGAACGACCGAGCGCAGCGAGTCAGTGA
GCGAGGAAGCGGAAGAGCGCCCAATACGCAAACCGCCTCTCCCCGCGCGTTGGCCGATTCATTAATGCAG
CTGGCACGACAGGTTTCCCGACTGGAAAGCGGGCAGTGAGCGCAACGCAATTAATACGCGTACCGCTAGC
CAGGAAGAGTTTGTAGAAACGCAAAAAGGCCATCCGTCAGGATGGCCTTCTGCTTAGTTTGATGCCTGGC
AGTTTATGGCGGGCGTCCTGCCCGCCACCCTCCGGGCCGTTGCTTCACAACGTTCAAATCCGCTCCCGGC
GGATTTGTCCTACTCAGGAGAGCGTTCACCGACAAACAACAGATAAAACGAAAGGCCCAGTCTTCCGACT
GAGCCTTTCGTTTTATTTGATGCCTGGCAGTTCCCTACTCTCGCGTTAACGCTAGCATGGATGTTTTCCC
AGTCACGACGTTGTAAAACGACGGCCAGTCTTAAGCTCGGGCCCCAAATAATGATTTTATTTTGACTGAT
AGTGACCTGTTCGTTGCAACAAATTGATGAGCAATGCTTTTTTATAATGCCAACTTTGTACAAAAAAGCA
GAAGGGCCGTCAAGGCCAGGATCCATGGGATCCTCTAATAGTAGTGTGCCTCTTTTAGAGGTTTATGTCC
ATTTACGTAACTGGAACTTTAGTTGGAATTTAATTCTAACGCTTTTTATAGTTGTGTTGCAGTATGGGCA
TTATAAGTATAGCAGACTTCTTTATGGTTTAAAGATGTCTGTTTTATGGTGTTTATGGCCACTTGTTCTA
GCTTTGTCTATTTTTGACTGTTTTGTCAATTTTAATGTGGACTGGGTCTTTTTTGGTTTTAGTATTCTTA
TGTCTATTATTACACTTTGTTTATGGGTTATGTATTTTGTTAATAGTTTCAGACTTTGGCGCCGTGTTAA
AACTTTTTGGGCTTTTAATCCTGAAACTAATGCAATCATCTCTCTCCAGGTTTACGGACATAATTATTAC
TTACCGGTGATGGCTGCACCTACAGGTGTTACATTAACACTTCTTAGTGGTGTACTTCTTGTTGATGGCC
ATAAGATTGCTACTCGTGTTCAAGTGGGTCAGTTGCCTAAATATGTAATAGTTGCTACGCCTAGTACCAC
AATTGTTTGTGACCGTGTTGGTCGCTCTGTTAATGAAACAAGCCAGACTGGTTGGGCATTCTACGTCCGT
GCTAAACATGGTGATTTTTCTGGTGTTGCCTCTCAGGAGGGTGTTTTGTCAGAAAGAGAGAAGTTGCTTC
ATTTAATCCTTAATTAAGACGCGATCGCGGCCTCATGGGCCCAGCTTTCTTGTACAAAGTTGGCATTATA
AAAAATAATTGCTCATCAATTTGTTGCAACGAACAGGTCACTATCAGTCAAAATAAAATCATTATTTGCC
ATCCAGCTGATATCCCCTATAGTGAGTCGTATTACATGGTCATAGCTGTTTCCTGGCAGCTCTGGCCCGT
GTCTCAAAATCTCTGATGTTACATTGCACAAGATAAAAATATATCATCATGCCTCCTCTAGACCAGCCAG
GACAGAAATGCCTCGACTTCGCTGCTGCCCAAGGTTGCCGGGTGACGCACACCGTGGAAACGGATGAAGG
CACGAACCCAGTGGACATAAGCCTGTTCGGTTCGTAAGCTGTAATGCAAGTAGCGTATGCGCTCACGCAA
CTGGTCCAGAACCTTGACCGAACGCAGCGGTGGTAACGGCGCAGTGGCGGTTTTCATGGCTTGTTATGAC
TGTTTTTTTGGGGTACAGTCTATGCCTCGGGCATCCAAGCAGCAAGCGCGTTACGCCGTGGGTCGATGTT
TGATGTTATGGAGCAGCAACGATGTTACGCAGCAGGGCAGTCGCCCTAAAACAAAGTTAAACATCATGAG
GGAAGCGGTGATCGCCGAAGTATCGACTCAACTATCAGAGGTAGTTGGCGTCATCGAGCGCCATCTCGAA
CCGACGTTGCTGGCCGTACATTTGTACGGCTCCGCAGTGGATGGCGGCCTGAAGCCACACAGTGATATTG
ATTTGCTGGTTACGGTGACCGTAAGGCTTGATGAAACAACGCGGCGAGCTTTGATCAACGACCTTTTGGA
AACTTCGGCTTCCCCTGGAGAGAGCGAGATTCTCCGCGCTGTAGAAGTCACCATTGTTGTGCACGACGAC
ATCATTCCGTGGCGTTATCCAGCTAAGCGCGAACTGCAATTTGGAGAATGGCAGCGCAATGACATTCTTG
CAGGTATCTTCGAGCCAGCCACGATCGACATTGATCTGGCTATCTTGCTGACAAAAGCAAGAGAACATAG
CGTTGCCTTGGTAGGTCCAGCGGCGGAGGAACTCTTTGATCCGGTTCCTGAACAGGATCTATTTGAGGCG
CTAAATGAAACCTTAACGCTATGGAACTCGCCGCCCGACTGGGCTGGCGATGAGCGAAATGTAGTGCTTA
CGTTGTCCCGCATTTGGTACAGCGCAGTAACCGGCAAAATCGCGCCGAAGGATGTCGCTGCCGACTGGGC
AATGGAGCGCCTGCCGGCCCAGTATCAGCCCGTCATACTTGAAGCTAGACAGGCTTATCTTGGACAAGAA
GAAGATCGCTTGGCCTCGCGCGCAGATCAGTTGGAAGAATTTGTCCACTACGTGAAAGGCGAGATCACCA
AGGTAGTCGGCAAATAACCCTCGAGCCACCCATGACCAAAATCCCTTAACGTGAGTTACGCGTCGTTCCA
CTGAGCGTCAGACCCCGTAGAAAAGATCAAAGGATCTTCTTGAGATCCTTTTTTTCTGCGCGTAATCTGC
TGCTTGCAAACAAAAAAACCACCG
