Features (pLannotate 1.2.2; 12 found; start..end, strand, type, name):
    389..481     +  CDS            lacI (fragment): lac repressor; lacI; The lac repressor binds to the lac operator to inhibit transcription in E. coli. This inhibition can be relieved by adding lactose or isopropyl-β-D-thiogalactopyranoside (IPTG).
    536..563     -  terminator     rrnB T2 terminator: transcription terminator T2 from the E. coli rrnB gene
    695..738     +  terminator     rrnB T1 terminator: Escherichia coli rrnB; transcription terminator T1 from the E. coli rrnB gene
    785..821     -  CDS            lacZα (fragment): LacZα fragment of β-galactosidase; lacZ fragment
    837..933     +  protein_bind   attL1: mutant version of attL; recombination site for the Gateway® LR reaction LR Clonase™
   1002..1640    +  CDS            M (fragment): VME1_CVPPU - Experimental evidence at protein level: Swiss-Prot protein existence level 1. Component of the viral envelope that plays a central role in virus morphogenesis and assembly via its interactions with other viral proteins. From Porcine transmissible gastroenteritis coronavirus (strain Purdue) (TGEV).
   1672..1770    -  protein_bind   attL2: mutant version of attL; recombination site for the Gateway® LR reaction LR Clonase™
   1788..1806    -  promoter       T7 promoter: promoter for bacteriophage T7 RNA polymerase
   1996..2019    +  promoter       Pc promoter (fragment): intI1 (promoter lies within the coding sequence); class 1 integron promoter
   2195..2251    +  CDS            GmR (fragment): gentamycin acetyltransferase; aacC1; confers resistance to gentamycin
   2258..3049    +  CDS            SmR: aminoglycoside adenylyltransferase (Murphy, 1985); aadA; confers resistance to spectinomycin and streptomycin
   3142..206     +  rep_origin     ori (across the origin): high-copy-number ColE1/pMB1/pBR322/pUC origin of replication
>Addgene plasmid #168925 | pEntry_HCoV-NL63-Membrane | addgene full sequence | sequence record 479300 | Addgene NGS Result
AGCGTGAGCTATGAGAAAGCGCCACGCTTCCCGAAGGGAGAAAGGCGGACAGGTATCCGGTAAGCGGCAG
GGTCGGAACAGGAGAGCGCACGAGGGAGCTTCCAGGGGGAAACGCCTGGTATCTTTATAGTCCTGTCGGG
TTTCGCCACCTCTGACTTGAGCGTCGATTTTTGTGATGCTCGTCAGGGGGGCGGAGCCTATGGAAAAACG
CCAGCAACGCGGCCTTTTTACGGTTCCTGGCCTTTTGCTGGCCTTTTGCTCACATGTTCTTTCCTGCGTT
ATCCCCTGATTCTGTGGATAACCGTATTACCGCCTTTGAGTGAGCTGATACCGCTCGCCGCAGCCGAACG
ACCGAGCGCAGCGAGTCAGTGAGCGAGGAAGCGGAAGAGCGCCCAATACGCAAACCGCCTCTCCCCGCGC
GTTGGCCGATTCATTAATGCAGCTGGCACGACAGGTTTCCCGACTGGAAAGCGGGCAGTGAGCGCAACGC
AATTAATACGCGTACCGCTAGCCAGGAAGAGTTTGTAGAAACGCAAAAAGGCCATCCGTCAGGATGGCCT
TCTGCTTAGTTTGATGCCTGGCAGTTTATGGCGGGCGTCCTGCCCGCCACCCTCCGGGCCGTTGCTTCAC
AACGTTCAAATCCGCTCCCGGCGGATTTGTCCTACTCAGGAGAGCGTTCACCGACAAACAACAGATAAAA
CGAAAGGCCCAGTCTTCCGACTGAGCCTTTCGTTTTATTTGATGCCTGGCAGTTCCCTACTCTCGCGTTA
ACGCTAGCATGGATGTTTTCCCAGTCACGACGTTGTAAAACGACGGCCAGTCTTAAGCTCGGGCCCCAAA
TAATGATTTTATTTTGACTGATAGTGACCTGTTCGTTGCAACAAATTGATGAGCAATGCTTTTTTATAAT
GCCAACTTTGTACAAAAAAGCAGAAGGGCCGTCAAGGCCAGGATCCATGGGATCCTCTAATAGTAGTGTG
CCTCTTTTAGAGGTTTATGTCCATTTACGTAACTGGAACTTTAGTTGGAATTTAATTCTAACGCTTTTTA
TAGTTGTGTTGCAGTATGGGCATTATAAGTATAGCAGACTTCTTTATGGTTTAAAGATGTCTGTTTTATG
GTGTTTATGGCCACTTGTTCTAGCTTTGTCTATTTTTGACTGTTTTGTCAATTTTAATGTGGACTGGGTC
TTTTTTGGTTTTAGTATTCTTATGTCTATTATTACACTTTGTTTATGGGTTATGTATTTTGTTAATAGTT
TCAGACTTTGGCGCCGTGTTAAAACTTTTTGGGCTTTTAATCCTGAAACTAATGCAATCATCTCTCTCCA
GGTTTACGGACATAATTATTACTTACCGGTGATGGCTGCACCTACAGGTGTTACATTAACACTTCTTAGT
GGTGTACTTCTTGTTGATGGCCATAAGATTGCTACTCGTGTTCAAGTGGGTCAGTTGCCTAAATATGTAA
TAGTTGCTACGCCTAGTACCACAATTGTTTGTGACCGTGTTGGTCGCTCTGTTAATGAAACAAGCCAGAC
TGGTTGGGCATTCTACGTCCGTGCTAAACATGGTGATTTTTCTGGTGTTGCCTCTCAGGAGGGTGTTTTG
TCAGAAAGAGAGAAGTTGCTTCATTTAATCCTTAATTAAGACGCGATCGCGGCCTCATGGGCCCAGCTTT
CTTGTACAAAGTTGGCATTATAAAAAATAATTGCTCATCAATTTGTTGCAACGAACAGGTCACTATCAGT
CAAAATAAAATCATTATTTGCCATCCAGCTGATATCCCCTATAGTGAGTCGTATTACATGGTCATAGCTG
TTTCCTGGCAGCTCTGGCCCGTGTCTCAAAATCTCTGATGTTACATTGCACAAGATAAAAATATATCATC
ATGCCTCCTCTAGACCAGCCAGGACAGAAATGCCTCGACTTCGCTGCTACCCAAGGTTGCCGGGTGACGC
ACACCGTGGAAACGGATGAAGGCACGAACCCAGTGGACATAAGCCTGTTCGGTTCGTAAGCTGTAATGCA
AGTAGCGTATGCGCTCACGCAACTGGTCCAGAACCTTGACCGAACGCAGCGGTGGTAACGGCGCAGTGGC
GGTTTTCATGGCTTGTTATGACTGTTTTTTTGGGGTACAGTCTATGCCTCGGGCATCCAAGCAGCAAGCG
CGTTACGCCGTGGGTCGATGTTTGATGTTATGGAGCAGCAACGATGTTACGCAGCAGGGCAGTCGCCCTA
AAACAAAGTTAAACATTATGAGGGAAGCGGTGATCGCCGAAGTATCGACTCAACTATCAGAGGTAGTTGG
CGTCATCGAGCGCCATCTCGAACCGACGTTGCTGGCCGTACATTTGTACGGCTCCGCAGTGGATGGCGGC
CTGAAGCCACACAGTGATATTGATTTGCTGGTTACGGTGACCGTAAGGCTTGATGAAACAACGCGGCGAG
CTTTGATCAACGACCTTTTGGAAACTTCGGCTTCCCCTGGAGAGAGCGAGATTCTCCGCGCTGTAGAAGT
CACCATTGTTGTGCACGACGACATCATTCCGTGGCGTTATCCAGCTAAGCGCGAACTGCAATTTGGAGAA
TGGCAGCGCAATGACATTCTTGCAGGTATCTTCGAGCCAGCCACGATCGACATTGATCTGGCTATCTTGC
TGACAAAAGCAAGAGAACATAGCGTTGCCTTGGTAGGTCCAGCGGCGGAGGAACTCTTTGATCCGGTTCC
TGAACAGGATCTATTTGAGGCGCTAAATGAAACCTTAACGCTATGGAACTCGCCGCCCGACTGGGCTGGC
GATGAGCGAAATGTAGTGCTTACGTTGTCCCGCATTTGGTACAGCGCAGTAACCGGCAAAATCGCGCCGA
AGGATGTCGCTGCCGACTGGGCAATGGAGCGCCTGCCGGCCCAGTATCAGCCCGTCATACTTGAAGCTAG
ACAGGCTTATCTTGGACAAGAAGAAGATCGCTTGGCCTCGCGCGCAGATCAGTTGGAAGAATTTGTCCAC
TACGTGAAAGGCGAGATCACCAAGGTAGTCGGCAAATAACCCTCGAGCCACCCATGACCAAAATCCCTTA
ACGTGAGTTACGCGTCGTTCCACTGAGCGTCAGACCCCGTAGAAAAGATCAAAGGATCTTCTTGAGATCC
TTTTTTTCTGCGCGTAATCTGCTGCTTGCAAACAAAAAAACCACCGCTACCAGCGGTGGTTTGTTTGCCG
GATCAAGAGCTACCAACTCTTTTTCCGAAGGTAACTGGCTTCAGCAGAGCGCAGATACCAAATACTGTTC
TTCTAGTGTAGCCGTAGTTAGGCCACCACTTCAAGAACTCTGTAGCACCGCCTACATACCTCGCTCTGCT
AATCCTGTTACCAGTGGCTGCTGCCAGTGGCGATAAGTCGTGTCTTACCGGGTTGGACTCAAGACGATAG
TTACCGGATAAGGCGCAGCGGTCGGGCTGAACGGGGGGTTCGTGCACACAGCCCAGCTTGGAGCGAACGA
CCTACACCGAACTGAGATACCTAC
