>Addgene plasmid #168925 | pEntry_HCoV-NL63-Membrane | depositor partial sequence | sequence record 327414 | gene-specific Insert sequence
TCTAATAGTAGTGTGCCTCTTTTAGAGGTTTATGTCCATTTACGTAACTGGAACTTTAGTTGGAATTTAA
TTCTAACGCTTTTTATAGTTGTGTTGCAGTATGGGCATTATAAGTATAGCAGACTTCTTTATGGTTTAAA
GATGTCTGTTTTATGGTGTTTATGGCCACTTGTTCTAGCTTTGTCTATTTTTGACTGTTTTGTCAATTTT
AATGTGGACTGGGTCTTTTTTGGTTTTAGTATTCTTATGTCTATTATTACACTTTGTTTATGGGTTATGT
ATTTTGTTAATAGTTTCAGACTTTGGCGCCGTGTTAAAACTTTTTGGGCTTTTAATCCTGAAACTAATGC
AATCATCTCTCTCCAGGTTTACGGACATAATTATTACTTACCGGTGATGGCTGCACCTACAGGTGTTACA
TTAACACTTCTTAGTGGTGTACTTCTTGTTGATGGCCATAAGATTGCTACTCGTGTTCAAGTGGGTCAGT
TGCCTAAATATGTAATAGTTGCTACGCCTAGTACCACAATTGTTTGTGACCGTGTTGGTCGCTCTGTTAA
TGAAACAAGCCAGACTGGTTGGGCATTCTACGTCCGTGCTAAACATGGTGATTTTTCTGGTGTTGCCTCT
CAGGAGGGTGTTTTGTCAGAAAGAGAGAAGTTGCTTCATTTAATC
